>Addgene plasmid #71279 | pSW_1 | depositor full sequence | sequence record 127676 | pSW_1 sequence 6272 bps
GCGCCCAATACGCAAACCGCCTCTCCCCGCGCGTTGGCCGATTCATTAATGCAGGCAACTCGTGAAAGGT
AGGCGGATCAGCGGCCGCAGCATGCAATTCTATATTCTAAAAACACAAATGATACTTCTAAAAAAAAATC
ATGAATGGCATCAACTCTGAATCAAATCTTTGCAGATGCACCTACTTCTCATTTCCACTGTCACATCATT
TTTCCAGATCTTCAATATTGGCCATTAGCCATATTATTCATTGGTTATATAGCATAAATCAATATTGGCT
ATTGGCCATTGCATACGTTGTATCTATATCATAATATGTACATTTATATTGGCTCATGTCCAATATGACC
GCCATGTTGGCATTGATTATTGACTAGTTATTAATAGTAATCAATTACGGGGTCATTAGTTCATAGCCCA
TATATGGAGTTCCGCGTTACATAACTTACGGTAAATGGCCCGCCTGGCTGACCGCCCAACGACCCCCGCC
CATTGACGTCAATAATGACGTATGTTCCCATAGTAACGCCAATAGGGACTTTCCATTGACGTCAATGGGT
GGAGTATTTACGGTAAACTGCCCACTTGGCAGTACATCAAGTGTATCATATGCCAAGTCCGCCCCCTATT
GACGTCAATGACGGTAAATGGCCCGCCTGGCATTATGCCCAGTACATGACCTTACGGGACTTTCCTACTT
GGCAGTACATCTACGTATTAGTCATCGCTATTACCATGGTGATGCGGTTTTGGCAGTACACCAATGGGCG
TGGATAGCGGTTTGACTCACGGGGATTTCCAAGTCTCCACCCCATTGACGTCAATGGGAGTTTGTTTTGG
CACCAAAATCAACGGGACTTTCCAAAATGTCGTAATAACCCCGCCCCGTTGACGCAAATGGGCGGTAGGC
GTGTACGGTGGGAGGTCTATATAAGCAGAGCTCGTTTAGTGAACCGTCAGATCACTAGAAGCTTTATTGC
GGTAGTTTATCACAGTTAAATTGCTAACGCAGTCAGTGCTTCTGACACAACAGTCTCGAACTTAAGCTGC
AGAAGTTGGTCGTGAGGCACTGGGCAGGTAAGTATCAAGGTTACAAGACAGGTTTAAGGAGACCAATAGA
AACTGGGCTTGTCGAGACAGAGAAGACTCTTGCGTTTCTGATAGGCACCTATTGGTCTTACTGACATCCA
CTTTGCCTTTCTCTCCACAGGTGTCCACTCCCAGTTCAATTACAGCTCTTAAGGCTAGAGTACTTAATAC
GACTCACTATAGGCTAGCCACCGATATCATGGGGAAGCCAATCCCTAATCCCCTTCTGGGACTCGACTCT
ACCGGCGGCTCTATGAAGCTACTGTCTTCTATCGAACAAGCATGCGATATTTGCCGACTTAAAAAGCTCA
AGTGCTCCAAAGAAAAACCGAAGTGCGCCAAGTGTCTGAAGAACAACTGGGAGTGTCGCTACTCTCCCAA
AACCAAAAGGTCTCCGCTGACTAGGGCACATCTGACAGAAGTGGAATCAAGGCTAGAAAGACTGGAACAG
CTATTTCTACTGATTTTTCCTCGAGAAGACCTTGACATGATTTTGAAAATGGATTCTTTACAGGATATAA
AAGCATTGTTAACAGGATTATTTGTACAAGATAATGTGAATAAAGATGCCGTCACAGATAGATTGGCTTC
AGTGGAGACTGATATGCCTCTAACATTGAGACAGCATAGAATAAGTGCGACATCATCATCGGAAGAGAGT
AGTAACAAAGGTCAAAGACAGTTGACTGTATCGTCGGGCGGCGGCCACCGGTATACAAGTTTGTACAAAA
AAGCTGAACGAGAAACGTAAAATGATATAAATATCAATATATTAAATTAGATTTTGCATAAAAAACAGAC
TACATAATACTGTAAAACACAACATATCCAGTCACTATGGCGGCCGCATTAGGCACCCCAGGCTTTACAC
TTTATGCTTCCGGCTCGTATAATGTGTGGATTTTGAGTTAGGATCCGTCGAGATTTTCAGGAGCTAAGGA
AGCTAAAATGGAGAAAAAAATCACTGGATATACCACCGTTGATATATCCCAATGGCATCGTAAAGAACAT
TTTGAGGCATTTCAGTCAGTTGCTCAATGTACCTATAACCAGACCGTTCAGCTGGATATTACGGCCTTTT
TAAAGACCGTAAAGAAAAATAAGCACAAGTTTTATCCGGCCTTTATTCACATTCTTGCCCGCCTGATGAA
TGCTCATCCGGAATTCCGTATGGCAATGAAAGACGGTGAGCTGGTGATATGGGATAGTGTTCACCCTTGT
TACACCGTTTTCCATGAGCAAACTGAAACGTTTTCATCGCTCTGGAGTGAATACCACGACGATTTCCGGC
AGTTTCTACACATATATTCGCAAGATGTGGCGTGTTACGGTGAAAACCTGGCCTATTTCCCTAAAGGGTT
TATTGAGAATATGTTTTTCGTCTCAGCCAATCCCTGGGTGAGTTTCACCAGTTTTGATTTAAACGTGGCC
AATATGGACAACTTCTTCGCCCCCGTTTTCACCATGGGCAAATATTATACGCAAGGCGACAAGGTGCTGA
TGCCGCTGGCGATTCAGGTTCATCATGCCGTTTGTGATGGCTTCCATGTCGGCAGAATGCTTAATGAATT
ACAACAGTACTGCGATGAGTGGCAGGCGGGGCGTAATCTAGAGGATCCGGCTTACTAAAAGCCAGATAAC
AGTATGCGTATTTGCGCGCTGATTTTTGCGGTATAAGAATATATACTGATATGTATACCCGAAGTATGTC
AAAAAGAGGTATGCTATGAAGCAGCGTATTACAGTGACAGTTGACAGCGACAGCTATCAGTTGCTCAAGG
CATATATGATGTCAATATCTCCGGTCTGGTAAGCACAACCATGCAGAATGAAGCCCGTCGTCTGCGTGCC
GAACGCTGGAAAGCGGAAAATCAGGAAGGGATGGCTGAGGTCGCCCGGTTTATTGAAATGAACGGCTCTT
TTGCTGACGAGAACAGGGGCTGGTGAAATGCAGTTTAAGGTTTACACCTATAAAAGAGAGAGCCGTTATC
GTCTGTTTGTGGATGTACAGAGTGATATTATTGACACGCCCGGGCGACGGATGGTGATCCCCCTGGCCAG
TGCACGTCTGCTGTCAGATAAAGTCCCCCGTGAACTTTACCCGGTGGTGCATATCGGGGATGAAAGCTGG
CGCATGATGACCACCGATATGGCCAGTGTGCCGGTCTCCGTTATCGGGGAAGAAGTGGCTGATCTCAGCC
ACCGCGAAAATGACATCAAAAACGCCATTAACCTGATGTTCTGGGGAATATAAATGTCAGGCTCCCTTAT
ACACAGCCAGTCTGCAGGTCGACCATAGTGACTGGATATGTTGTGTTTTACAGTATTATGTAGTCTGTTT
TTTATGCAAAATCTAATTTAATATATTGATATTTATATCATTTTACGTTTCTCGTTCAGCTTTCTTGTAC
AAAGTGGTGACGTAAGCTAGCAGGATCTTTGTGAAGGAACCTTACTTCTGTGGTGTGACATAATTGGACA
AACTACCTACAGAGATTTAAAGCTCTAAGGTAAATATAAAATTTTTAAGTGTATAATGTGTTAAACTACT
GATTCTAATTGTTTGTGTATTTTAGATTCCAACCTATGGAACTGATGAATGGGAGCAGTGGTGGAATGCC
TTTAATGAGGAAAACCTGTTTTGCTCAGAAGAAATGCCATCTAGTGATGATGAGGCTACTGCTGACTCTC
AACATTCTACTCCTCCAAAAAAGAAGAGAAAGGTAGAAGACCCCAAGGACTTTCCTTCAGAATTGCTAAG
TTTTTTGAGTCATGCTGTGTTTAGTAATAGAACTCTTGCTTGCTTTGCTATTTACACCACAAAGGAAAAA
GCTGCACTGCTATACAAGAAAATTATGGAAAAATATTCTGTAACCTTTATAAGTAGGCATAACAGTTATA
ATCATAACATACTGTTTTTTCTTACTCCACACAGGCATAGAGTGTCTGCTATTAATAACTATGCTCAAAA
ATTGTGTACCTTTAGCTTTTTAATTTGTAAAGGGGTTAATAAGGAATATTTGATGTATAGTGCCTTGACT
AGAGATCATAATCAGCCATACCACATTTGTAGAGGTTTTACTTGCTTTAAAAAACCTCCCACACCTCCCC
CTGAACCTGAAACATAAAATGAATGCAATTGTTGTTGTTAACTTGTTTATTGCAGCTTATAATGGTTACA
AATAAAGCAATAGCATCACAAATTTCACAAATAAAGCATTTTTTTCACTGCATTCTAGTTGTGGTTTGTC
CAAACTCATCAATGTATCTTATCATGTCTGGATCCCGTTTAAACTACGCGTAATTCAAACAGGGTTCTGG
CGTCGTTCTCGTACTGTTTTCCCCAGGCCAGTGCTTTAGCGTTATTGAAAAAGGAAGAGTATGAGTATTC
AACATTTCCGTGTCGCCCTTATTCCCTTTTTTGCGGCATTTTGCCTTCCTGTTTTTGCTCACCCAGAAAC
GCTGGTGAAAGTAAAAGATGCTGAAGATCAGTTGGGTGCACGAGTGGGTTACATCGAACTGGATCTCAAC
AGCGGTAAGATCCTTGAGAGTTTTCGCCCCGAAGAACGTTTTCCAATGATGAGCACTTTTAAAGTTCTGC
TATGTGGCGCGGTATTATCCCGTATTGACGCCGGGCAAGAGCAACTCGGTCGCCGCATACACTATTCTCA
GAATGACTTGGTTGAGTACTCACCAGTCACAGAAAAGCATCTTACGGATGGCATGACAGTAAGAGAATTA
TGCAGTGCTGCCATAACCATGAGTGATAACACTGCGGCCAACTTACTTCTGACAACGATCGGAGGACCGA
AGGAGCTAACCGCTTTTTTGCACAACATGGGGGATCATGTAACTCGCCTTGATCGTTGGGAACCGGAGCT
GAATGAAGCCATACCAAACGACGAGCGTGACACCACGATGCCTGTAGCAATGGCAACAACGTTGCGCAAA
CTATTAACTGGCGAACTACTTACTCTAGCTTCCCGGCAACAATTAATAGACTGGATGGAGGCGGATAAAG
TTGCAGGACCACTTCTGCGCTCGGCCCTTCCGGCTGGCTGGTTTATTGCTGATAAATCTGGAGCCGGTGA
GCGTGGGTCTCGCGGTATCATTGCAGCACTGGGGCCAGATGGTAAGCCCTCCCGTATCGTAGTTATCTAC
ACGACGGGGAGTCAGGCAACTATGGATGAACGAAATAGACAGATCGCTGAGATAGGTGCCTCACTGATTA
AGCATTGGTAACTGTCAGACCAAGTTTACTCATATATACTTTAGATTGATTTAAAACTTCATTTTTAATT
TAAAAGGATCTAGGTGAAGATCCTTTTTGATAATCTCATGACCAAAATCCCTTAACGTGAGTTTTCGTTC
CACTGAGCGTCAGACCCCGTAGAAAAGATCAAAGGATCTTCTTGAGATCCTTTTTTTCTGCGCGTAATCT
GCTGCTTGCAAACAAAAAAACCACCGCTACCAGCGGTGGTTTGTTTGCCGGATCAAGAGCTACCAACTCT
TTTTCCGAAGGTAACTGGCTTCAGCAGAGCGCAGATACCAAATACTGTCCTTCTAGTGTAGCCGTAGTTA
GGCCACCACTTCAAGAACTCTGTAGCACCGCCTACATACCTCGCTCTGCTAATCCTGTTACCAGTGGCTG
CTGCCAGTGGCGATAAGTCGTGTCTTACCGGGTTGGACTCAAGACGATAGTTACCGGATAAGGCGCAGCG
GTCGGGCTGAACGGGGGGTTCGTGCACACAGCCCAGCTTGGAGCGAACGACCTACACCGAACTGAGATAC
CTACAGCGTGAGCTATGAGAAAGCGCCACGCTTCCCGAAGGGAGAAAGGCGGACAGGTATCCGGTAAGCG
GCAGGGTCGGAACAGGAGAGCGCACGAGGGAGCTTCCAGGGGGAAACGCCTGGTATCTTTATAGTCCTGT
CGGGTTTCGCCACCTCTGACTTGAGCGTCGATTTTTGTGATGCTCGTCAGGGGGGCGGAGCCTATGGAAA
AACGCCAGCAACGCGGCCTTTTTACGGTTCCTGGCCTTTTGCTGGCCTTTTGCTCACATGTTCTTTCCTG
CGTTATCCCCTGATTCTGTGGATAACCGTATTACCGCCTTTGAGTGAGCTGATACCGCTCGCCGCAGCCG
AACGACCGAGCGCAGCGAGTCAGTGAGCGAGGAAGCGGAAGA
Features (pLannotate 1.2.2; 23 found; start..end, strand, type, name):
      1..54      +  CDS            lacI (fragment): lac repressor; lacI; The lac repressor binds to the lac operator to inhibit transcription in E. coli. This inhibition can be relieved by adding lactose or isopropyl-β-D-thiogalactopyranoside (IPTG).
    140..221     +  promoter       Ac5 promoter (fragment): Drosophila melanogaster actin 5C promoter
    361..738     +  enhancer       CMV enhancer: human cytomegalovirus immediate early enhancer
    740..939     +  promoter       CMV promoter: human cytomegalovirus (CMV) immediate early promoter
   1078..1210    +  intron         chimeric intron: chimera between introns from human β-globin and immunoglobulin heavy chain genes
   1255..1273    +  promoter       T7 promoter: promoter for bacteriophage T7 RNA polymerase
   1343..1783    +  CDS            GAL4 DNA binding domain: DNA binding domain of the GAL4 transcriptional activator; Saccharomyces cerevisiae GAL4 (truncated)
   1805..1929    +  protein_bind   attR1: mutant version of attR; recombination site for the Gateway® LR reaction LR Clonase™
   1954..1984    +  promoter       lac UV5 promoter: E. coli lac promoter with an "up" mutation
   2008..2037    +  promoter       cat promoter (fragment): promoter of the E. coli cat gene encoding chloramphenicol acetyltransferase
   2038..2718    +  CDS            CmR: chloramphenicol acetyltransferase confers resistance to chloramphenicol
   2875..3033    +  CDS            ccdA (fragment): CCDA_ECO57 - Also known as H, letA. Experimental evidence at protein level: Swiss-Prot protein existence level 1. Antitoxin component of a type II toxin-antitoxin (TA) system which inhibits the post-segregational killing (PSK) of plasmid-free cells, also referred to as a plasmid addiction system. Binds to and blocks the activity of CcdB; will also remove bound CcdB protein from the CcdB-GyrA complex by forming a CcdA-CcdB complex, a process termed rejuvenation. Functions as a transcriptional corepressor for the ccdAB operon, repression also requires CcdB (By similarity). From Escherichia coli
   3038..3343    +  CDS            ccdB: CcdB, a bacterial toxin that poisons DNA gyrase; ccdB; Plasmids containing the ccdB gene cannot be propagated in standard E. coli strains.
   3384..3508    -  protein_bind   attR2: mutant version of attR; recombination site for the Gateway® LR reaction LR Clonase™
   3524..3598    +  CDS            small t antigen (fragment): SV40 (simian virus 40) small t antigen
   3600..3665    +  intron         small t intron: SV40 (simian virus 40) small t antigen intron
   3795..3815    +  CDS            SV40 NLS: nuclear localization signal of SV40 (simian virus 40) large T antigen
   4134..4217    +  CDS            large T antigen (fragment): large T antigen from SV40 (simian virus 40)
   4240..4374    +  polyA_signal   SV40 poly(A) signal: SV40 polyadenylation signal
   4392..4454    -  CDS            Exo (fragment): 5' to 3' double-stranded DNA exonuclease in the λ Red system; exo; creates 3' single-stranded DNA tails
   4453..4470    +  promoter       AmpR promoter (fragment): bla
   4471..5331    +  CDS            AmpR: β-lactamase; bla; confers resistance to ampicillin, carbenicillin, and related antibiotics
   5502..6090    +  rep_origin     ori: high-copy-number ColE1/pMB1/pBR322/pUC origin of replication
