[The description below was written by a language model from this plasmid's Addgene catalogue record and pLannotate feature annotations shown in this document.]
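Description:
pSW_1 is an empty Gateway destination vector of 6,272 bp, built to express proteins of interest as N-terminal fusions to the DNA-binding domain of the yeast GAL4 transcriptional activator. It is propagated in E. coli through a high-copy ColE1/pUC-type origin. An ampicillin resistance gene (β-lactamase) lies on the backbone, and a chloramphenicol resistance gene sits inside the Gateway cassette. Because that cassette also carries the gyrase-poisoning ccdB toxin gene, the unrecombined vector must be maintained in a ccdB-tolerant strain.

The expression unit consists of the human cytomegalovirus immediate-early enhancer and promoter, followed by a chimeric β-globin/immunoglobulin intron, which generally improves transcript processing and expression. A T7 promoter comes next, then the GAL4 DNA-binding domain coding sequence. Directly downstream lies the attR1–CmR–ccdB–attR2 cassette. In an LR recombination with an entry clone, this cassette is exchanged for the open reading frame of interest, placing it after the GAL4 DBD. Loss of ccdB counter-selects against non-recombined plasmid in standard strains. The transcript is completed by an SV40-derived 3' region containing the small t antigen intron and the SV40 polyadenylation signal. The small t, large T and NLS annotations in this region appear to be fragments of that SV40 segment rather than intended coding payloads. Short matches to lacI, the Drosophila actin 5C promoter and λ Exo are likewise fragmentary.

The record states the purpose only as a Gateway destination vector. The design, together with the associated study of transcriptional regulators, is consistent with tethering candidate factors to GAL4 (UAS) binding sites in reporter constructs to assay their regulatory activity. The intended host cell type is not stated.
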