Addgene plasmid #71279: pSW_1
Purpose: (Empty Backbone) Gateway destination vector
Depositing lab: Alexander Stark. Depositing organization: Research Institute of Molecular Pathology (IMP). Publication: Transcriptional regulators form diverse groups with context-dependent regulatory functions. Stampfel G, Kazmar T, Frank O, Wienerroither S, Reiter F, Stark A. Nature. 2015 Nov 9. doi: 10.1038/nature15545. PubMed 26550828.
Backbone
  Vector backbone: pSW_1
  Vector type: Gateway vector
  Promoter: CMV
  Tag / fusion protein: GAL4 DBD (N terminal on backbone)
Growth in bacteria
  Bacterial resistance: Chloramphenicol and Ampicillin, 25 & 100 μg/mL
  Growth temperature: 37°C
  Growth strain: ccdB Survival
  Copy number: Unknown
Gene/Insert
  Cloning method: Gateway Cloning
Terms and licenses: Academic/Nonprofit Terms; Industry Terms: Not Available to Industry
How to cite: pSW_1 was a gift from Alexander Stark (Addgene plasmid # 71279 ; http://n2t.net/addgene:71279 ; RRID:Addgene_71279)
