>Addgene plasmid #71279 | pSW_1 | addgene partial sequence | sequence record 130574 | GW-5 5'-AATCTCGCCGGATCCTAACT-3'
AAGCCTGGGGTGCCTAATGCGGCCGCCATAGTGACTGGATATGTTGTGTTTTACAGTATTATGTAGTCTG
TTTTTTATGCAAAATCTAATTTAATATATTGATATTTATATCATTTTACGTTTCTCGTTCAGCTTTTTTG
TACAAACTTGTATACCGGTGGCCGCCGCCCGACGATACAGTCAACTGTCTTTGACCTTTGTTACTACTCT
CTTCCGATGATGATGTCGCACTTATTCTATGCTGTCTCAATGTTAGAGGCATATCAGTCTCCACTGAAGC
CAATCTATCTGTGACGGCATCTTTATTCACATTATCTTGTACAAATAATCCTGTTAACAATGCTTTTATA
TCCTGTAAAGAATCCATTTTCAAAATCATGTCAAGGTCTTCTCGAGGAAAAATCAGTAGAAATAGCTGTT
CCAGTCTTTCTAGCCTTGATTCCACTTCTGTCAGATGTGCCCTAGTCAGCGGAGACCTTTTGGTTTTGGG
AGAGTAGCGACACTCCCAGTTGTTCTTCAGACACTTGGCGCACTTCGGTTTTTCTTTGGAGCACTTGAGC
TTTTTAAGTCGGCAAATATCGCATGCTTGTTCGATAGAAGACAGTAGCTTCATAGAGCCGCCGGTAGAGT
CGAGTCCCAGAAGGGGATTAGGGATTGGCTTCCCCATGATATCGGTGGCTAGCCTATAGTGAGTCGTATT
AAGTACTCTAGCCTTAAGAGCTGTAATTGAACTGGGAGTGGACACCTGTGGAGAGAAAGGCAAAGTGGAT
GTCAGTAAGACCAATAGGTGCCTATCAGAAA
