>Addgene plasmid #71279 | pSW_1 | addgene partial sequence | sequence record 130575 | GW-3 5'-GCATGATGACCACCGATATG-3'
CGCCATTAACCTGATGTTCTGGGGAATATAAATGTCAGGCTCCCTTATACACAGCCAGTCTGCAGGTCGA
CCATAGTGACTGGATATGTTGTGTTTTACAGTATTATGTAGTCTGTTTTTTATGCAAAATCTAATTTAAT
ATATTGATATTTATATCATTTTACGTTTCTCGTTCAGCTTTCTTGTACAAAGTGGTGACGTAAGCTAGCA
GGATCTTTGTGAAGGAACCTTACTTCTGTGGTGTGACATAATTGGACAAACTACCTACAGAGATTTAAAG
CTCTAAGGTAAATATAAAATTTTTAAGTGTATAATGTGTTAAACTACTGATTCTAATTGTTTGTGTATTT
TAGATTCCAACCTATGGAACTGATGAATGGGAGCAGTGGTGGAATGCCTTTAATGAGGAAAACCTGTTTT
GCTCAGAAGAAATGCCATCTAGTGATGATGAGGCTACTGCTGACTCTCAACATTCTACTCCTCCAAAAAA
GAAGAGAAAGGTAGAAGACCCCAAGGACTTTCCTTCAGAATTGCTAAGTTTTTTGAGTCATGCTGTGTTT
AGTAATAGAACTCTTGCTTGCTTTGCTATTTACACCACAAAGGAAAAAGCTGCACTGCTATA
